Addgene plasmid #203154: Salsa-BC313-P4H2
Purpose: Expression of barcoded reporter plasmid for PRESTO-Salsa; EGFP/BC313
Depositing lab: Noah Palm. Depositing organization: Yale University. Publication: Highly multiplexed bioactivity screening reveals human and microbiota metabolome-GPCRome interactions. Chen H, Rosen CE, Gonzalez-Hernandez JA, Song D, Potempa J, Ring AM, Palm NW. Cell. 2023 Jul 6;186(14):3095-3110.e19. doi: 10.1016/j.cell.2023.05.024. Epub 2023 Jun 14. PubMed 37321219.
Backbone
  Vector backbone: pCER206
  Vector type: Mammalian Expression
Growth in bacteria
  Bacterial resistance: Ampicillin, 100 μg/mL
  Growth temperature: 37°C
  Growth strain: DH5alpha
  Copy number: High Copy
Gene/Insert
  Gene/Insert name: EGFP/BC313
  Species: Synthetic
  Insert size (bp): 730
  Promoter: Tet Response Element (TRE)
  Cloning method: Restriction Enzyme; 5′ cloning site BsrGI (not destroyed); 3′ cloning site HindIII (not destroyed)
  Sequencing primers: 5′ Custom primer (GAAGCGCGATCACATGG)
Terms and licenses: Academic/Nonprofit Terms; Industry Terms: Not Available to Industry
How to cite: Salsa-BC313-P4H2 was a gift from Noah Palm (Addgene plasmid # 203154 ; http://n2t.net/addgene:203154 ; RRID:Addgene_203154)
