[The description below was written by a language model from this plasmid's Addgene catalogue record and pLannotate feature annotations shown in this document.]
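Description:
Salsa-BC313-P4H2 is a mammalian expression reporter plasmid built on the pCER206 backbone, one member of a barcoded reporter set made for PRESTO-Salsa, a highly multiplexed assay for screening G protein-coupled receptor activity. It is propagated in E. coli as a high-copy plasmid through a ColE1/pUC-type origin and is selected with ampicillin via the β-lactamase gene and its native promoter. The sequenced record is about 5.1 kb. No complete mammalian selection marker is annotated. The short lacI, SV40 large T antigen and aminoglycoside phosphotransferase matches are fragments, most likely leftovers from earlier vector construction.

The payload is a synthetic insert of about 730 bp, listed as EGFP/BC313, under a Tet Response Element promoter. The annotation shows a tetO array at the centre of what looks like a bidirectional arrangement. On one side a TRE3G-type promoter fragment faces the mammalian codon-optimized EGFP coding sequence, which is followed by a short polylinker remnant and an SV40 polyadenylation region. On the other side a minimal CMV promoter points toward a polylinker fragment, a rabbit β-globin intron, a partial β-globin coding segment and a β-globin poly(A) signal, with no cargo gene annotated there. The BC313 barcode is not annotated as a separate feature. The BsrGI and HindIII cloning sites suggest it lies at or just beyond the 3′ end of EGFP, so it would be carried in the reporter transcript, though the record does not state its exact position.

The TRE is activated by a tetracycline-controlled transactivator, so transcription of the EGFP/barcode message can act as a readout of an upstream signalling event. A unique barcode per plasmid would let many reporters be pooled and distinguished by sequencing. How individual barcodes are matched to receptors is not given in the record.
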