Features (pLannotate 1.2.2; 17 found; start..end, strand, type, name):
      2..55      +  CDS            lacI (fragment): lac repressor; lacI; The lac repressor binds to the lac operator to inhibit transcription in E. coli. This inhibition can be relieved by adding lactose or isopropyl-β-D-thiogalactopyranoside (IPTG).
    388..443     -  polyA_signal   β-globin poly(A) signal: rabbit β-globin polyadenylation signal (Gil and Proudfoot, 1987)
    518..640     -  CDS            HBB: HBB_COLGU - Experimental evidence at transcript level: Swiss-Prot protein existence level 2. Involved in oxygen transport from the lung to the various peripheral tissues. From Colobus guereza (Mantled guereza) (Eastern black-and-white colobus monkey).
    644..1216    -  intron         β-globin intron: intron from rabbit β-globin gene
   1312..1343    -  misc_feature   MCS (fragment): pUC18/19 multiple cloning site
   1437..1475    -  promoter       minimal CMV promoter: human cytomegalovirus (CMV) immediate early promoter
   1493..1708    -  protein_bind   tetracycline response element (fragment): contains seven copies of the tetracycline operator tetO tetracycline repressor TetR
   1708..1753    +  promoter       TRE3GV promoter (fragment): 3rd-generation Tet-responsive promoter that can be activated by binding of Tet-On® 3G, optimized for retroviral and lentiviral vectors
   1829..1856    +  misc_feature   MCS (fragment): pBluescript multiple cloning site
   1861..2580    +  CDS            EGFP: the original enhanced GFP (Yang et al., 1996) mammalian codon-optimized
   2588..2613    +  misc_feature   MCS (fragment): pBluescript multiple cloning site
   2627..2761    -  polyA_signal   SV40 poly(A) signal: SV40 polyadenylation signal
   2784..2867    -  CDS            large T antigen (fragment): large T antigen from SV40 (simian virus 40)
   2861..3091    -  CDS            str (fragment): STR_KLEPN - Protein inferred from homology: Swiss-Prot protein existence level 3. The aminoglycoside phosphotransferases achieve inactivation of their antibiotic substrates by phosphorylation. From Klebsiella pneumoniae.
   3210..3314    +  promoter       AmpR promoter: bla
   3315..4175    +  CDS            AmpR: β-lactamase; bla; confers resistance to ampicillin, carbenicillin, and related antibiotics
   4346..4934    +  rep_origin     ori: high-copy-number ColE1/pMB1/pBR322/pUC origin of replication
>Addgene plasmid #203154 | Salsa-BC313-P4H2 | addgene full sequence | sequence record 421483 | Addgene NGS Result
AGCGCCCAATACGCAAACCGCCTCTCCCCGCGCGTTGGCCGATTCATTAATGCAGTCGAGGGATCTCCAT
AAGAGAAGAGGGACAGCTATGACTGGGAGTAGTCAGGAGAGGAGGAAAAATCTGGCTAGTAAAACATGTA
AGGAAAATTTTAGGGATGTTAAAGAAAAAAATAACACAAAACAAAATATAAAAAAAATCTAACCTCAAGT
CAAGGCTTTTCTATGGAATAAGGAATGGACAGCAGGGGGCTGTTTCATATACTGATGACCTCTTTATAGC
CAACCTTTGTTCATGGCAGCCAGCATATGGGCATATGTTGCCAAACTCTAAACCAAATACTCATTCTGAT
GTTTTAAATGATTTGCCCTCCCATATGTCCTTCCGAGTGAGAGACACAAAAAATTCCAACACACTATTGC
AATGAAAATAAATTTCCTTTATTAGCCAGAAGTCAGATGCTCAAGGGGCTTCATGATGTCCCCATAATTT
TTGGCAGAGGGAAAAAGATCGATCTCAGTGGTATTTGTGAGCCAGGGCATTGGCCACACCAGCCACCACC
TTCTGATAGGCAGCCTGCACCTGAGGAGTGAATTCTTTGCCAAAATGATGAGACAGCACAACAACCAGCA
CGTTGCCCAGGAGCTGTAGGAAAGAGAAGAAGGCATGAACATGGTTAGCAGAGGGGCCCGGTTTGGACTC
AGAGTATTTTATCCTCATCTCAAACAGTGTATATCATTGTAACCATAAAGAGAAAGGCAGGATGATGACC
AGGGTGTAGTTGTTTCTACCAATAAGAATATTTCCACGCCAGCCAGAATTTATATGCAGAAATATTCTAC
CTTATCATTTAATTATAACAATTGTTCTCTAAAACTGTGCTGAAGTACAATATAATATACCCTGATTGCC
TTGAAAAAAAAGTGATTAGAGAAAGTACTTACAATCTGACAAATAAACAAAAGTGAATTTAAAAATTCGT
TACAAATGCAAGCTAAAGTTTAACGAAAAAGTTACAGAAAATGAAAAGAAAATAAGAGGAGACAATGGTT
GTCAACAGAGTAGAAAGTGAAAGAAACAAAATTATCATGAGGGTCCATGGTGATACAAGGGACATCTTCC
CATTCTAAACAACACCCTGAAAACTTTGCCCCCTCCATATAACATGAATTTTACAATAGCGAAAAAGAAA
GAACAATCAAGGGTCCCCAAACTCACCCTGAAGTTCTCAGCTCTAGAGATATCGTCGAGGCCGCGCTAGC
GTTTAAACTGTCGACCTTAATTAAGAGATCTGCTCGAGGCGCGTCAGCTGACTAGAGGATCCCCGGGTAC
CGAGCTCGAATTCGGGGCCGCGGAGGCTGGATCGGTCCCGGTGTCTTCTATGGAGGTCAAAACAGCGTGG
ATGGCGTCTCCAGGCGATCTGACGGTTCACTAAACGAGCTCTGCTTATATAGGCCTCCCACCGTACACGC
CTACCTCGACCCGGGTACCGAGCTCGACTTTCACTTTTCTCTATCACTGATAGGGAGTGGTAAACTCGAC
TTTCACTTTTCTCTATCACTGATAGGGAGTGGTAAACTCGACTTTCACTTTTCTCTATCACTGATAGGGA
GTGGTAAACTCGACTTTCACTTTTCTCTATCACTGATAGGGAGTGGTAAACTCGACTTTCACTTTTCTCT
ATCACTGATAGGGAGTGGTAAACTCGACCTATATAAGCAGAGCTCGTTTAGTGAACCGTCAGATCGCCTG
GAGACGCCATCCACGCTGTTTTGACCTCCATAGAAGACACCGGGACCGATCCAGCCTCCGCGGCCCCGAA
TTCCTGCAGCGGCCGCTCTAGAACTAGTGGATCCCCGCGGATGGTGAGCAAGGGCGAGGAGCTGTTCACC
GGGGTGGTGCCCATCCTGGTCGAGCTGGACGGCGACGTAAACGGCCACAAGTTCAGCGTGTCCGGCGAGG
GCGAGGGCGATGCCACCTACGGCAAGCTGACCCTGAAGTTCATCTGCACCACCGGCAAGCTGCCCGTGCC
CTGGCCCACCCTCGTGACCACCCTGACCTACGGCGTGCAGTGCTTCAGCCGCTACCCCGACCACATGAAG
CAGCACGACTTCTTCAAGTCCGCCATGCCCGAAGGCTACGTCCAGGAGCGCACCATCTTCTTCAAGGACG
ACGGCAACTACAAGACCCGCGCCGAGGTGAAGTTCGAGGGCGACACCCTGGTGAACCGCATCGAGCTGAA
GGGCATCGACTTCAAGGAGGACGGCAACATCCTGGGGCACAAGCTGGAGTACAACTACAACAGCCACAAC
GTCTATATCATGGCCGACAAGCAGAAGAACGGCATCAAGGTGAACTTCAAGATCCGCCACAACATCGAGG
ACGGCAGCGTGCAGCTCGCCGACCACTACCAGCAGAACACCCCCATCGGCGACGGCCCCGTGCTGCTGCC
CGACAACCACTACCTGAGCACCCAGTCCGCCCTGAGCAAAGACCCCAACGAGAAGCGCGATCACATGGTC
CTGCTGGAGTTCGTGACCGCCGCCGGGATCACTCTCGGCATGGACGAGCTGTACAAGTAATCTAGCACAG
GAATTCGATATCAAGCTTGTCGACCTAGTTCTAGAGGATCCAGACATGATAAGATACATTGATGAGTTTG
GACAAACCACAACTAGAATGCAGTGAAAAAAATGCTTTATTTGTGAAATTTGTGATGCTATTGCTTTATT
TGTAACCATTATAAGCTGCAATAAACAAGTTAACAACAACAATTGCATTCATTTTATGTTTCAGGTTCAG
GGGGAGGTGTGGGAGGTTTTTTAAAGCAAGTAAAACCTCTACAAATGTGGTATGGCTGATTATGATCCTG
CAAGCCTCGTCGTCCTGGCCGGACCACGCTATCTGTGCAAGGTCCCCGGCCCCGGACGCGCGCTCCATGA
GCAGAGCGCCCGCCGCCGAGGCGAAGACTCGGGCGGCGCCCTGCCCGTCCCACCAGGTCAACAGGCGGTA
ACCGGCCTCTTCATCGGGAATGCGCGCGACCTTCAGCATCGCCGGCATGTCCCCCTGGCGGACGGGAAGT
ATCCAGCTCGACCAAGCTGGCCGCGTCGAGTGAAGACGAAAGGGCCTCGTGATACGCCTATTTTTATAGG
TTAATGTCATGATAATAATGGTTTCTTAGACGTCAGGTGGCACTTTTCGGGGAAATGTGCGCGGAACCCC
TATTTGTTTATTTTTCTAAATACATTCAAATATGTATCCGCTCATGAGACAATAACCCTGATAAATGCTT
CAATAATATTGAAAAAGGAAGAGTATGAGTATTCAACATTTCCGTGTCGCCCTTATTCCCTTTTTTGCGG
CATTTTGCCTTCCTGTTTTTGCTCACCCAGAAACGCTGGTGAAAGTAAAAGATGCTGAAGATCAGTTGGG
TGCACGAGTGGGTTACATCGAACTGGATCTCAACAGCGGTAAGATCCTTGAGAGTTTTCGCCCCGAAGAA
CGTTTTCCAATGATGAGCACTTTTAAAGTTCTGCTATGTGGCGCGGTATTATCCCGTGTTGACGCCGGGC
AAGAGCAACTCGGTCGCCGCATACACTATTCTCAGAATGACTTGGTTGAGTACTCACCAGTCACAGAAAA
GCATCTTACGGATGGCATGACAGTAAGAGAATTATGCAGTGCTGCCATAACCATGAGTGATAACACTGCG
GCCAACTTACTTCTGACAACGATCGGAGGACCGAAGGAGCTAACCGCTTTTTTGCACAACATGGGGGATC
ATGTAACTCGCCTTGATCGTTGGGAACCGGAGCTGAATGAAGCCATACCAAACGACGAGCGTGACACCAC
GATGCCTGTAGCAATGGCAACAACGTTGCGCAAACTATTAACTGGCGAACTACTTACTCTAGCTTCCCGG
CAACAATTAATAGACTGGATGGAGGCGGATAAAGTTGCAGGACCACTTCTGCGCTCGGCCCTTCCGGCTG
GCTGGTTTATTGCTGATAAATCTGGAGCCGGTGAGCGTGGGTCTCGCGGTATCATTGCAGCACTGGGGCC
AGATGGTAAGCCCTCCCGTATCGTAGTTATCTACACGACGGGGAGTCAGGCAACTATGGATGAACGAAAT
AGACAGATCGCTGAGATAGGTGCCTCACTGATTAAGCATTGGTAACTGTCAGACCAAGTTTACTCATATA
TACTTTAGATTGATTTAAAACTTCATTTTTAATTTAAAAGGATCTAGGTGAAGATCCTTTTTGATAATCT
CATGACCAAAATCCCTTAACGTGAGTTTTCGTTCCACTGAGCGTCAGACCCCGTAGAAAAGATCAAAGGA
TCTTCTTGAGATCCTTTTTTTCTGCGCGTAATCTGCTGCTTGCAAACAAAAAAACCACCGCTACCAGCGG
TGGTTTGTTTGCCGGATCAAGAGCTACCAACTCTTTTTCCGAAGGTAACTGGCTTCAGCAGAGCGCAGAT
ACCAAATACTGTTCTTCTAGTGTAGCCGTAGTTAGGCCACCACTTCAAGAACTCTGTAGCACCGCCTACA
TACCTCGCTCTGCTAATCCTGTTACCAGTGGCTGCTGCCAGTGGCGATAAGTCGTGTCTTACCGGGTTGG
ACTCAAGACGATAGTTACCGGATAAGGCGCAGCGGTCGGGCTGAACGGGGGGTTCGTGCACACAGCCCAG
CTTGGAGCGAACGACCTACACCGAACTGAGATACCTACAGCGTGAGCTATGAGAAAGCGCCACGCTTCCC
GAAGGGAGAAAGGCGGACAGGTATCCGGTAAGCGGCAGGGTCGGAACAGGAGAGCGCACGAGGGAGCTTC
CAGGGGGAAACGCCTGGTATCTTTATAGTCCTGTCGGGTTTCGCCACCTCTGACTTGAGCGTCGATTTTT
GTGATGCTCGTCAGGGGGGCGGAGCCTATGGAAAAACGCCAGCAACGCGGCCTTTTTACGGTTCCTGGCC
TTTTGCTGGCCTTTTGCTCACATGTTCTTTCCTGCGTTATCCCCTGATTCTGTGGATAACCGTATTACCG
CCTTTGAGTGAGCTGATACCGCTCGCCGCAGCCGAACGACCGAGCGCAGCGAGTCAGTGAGCGAGGAAGC
GGAAG
