>Addgene plasmid #203154 | Salsa-BC313-P4H2 | depositor partial sequence | sequence record 394027 | BC313
TCTAGCACAG
